Addgene plasmid #109293: pEGFPN1zetaYF3,4
Purpose: Express TCR zeta-GFP fusion protein
Depositing lab: Nicolai van Oers. Depositing organization: University of Texas Southwestern Medical Center.
Backbone
  Vector backbone: pEGFPN1
  Backbone manufacturer: Clontech
  Backbone size w/o insert (bp): 4700
  Vector type: Mammalian Expression
Growth in bacteria
  Bacterial resistance: Kanamycin, 50 μg/mL
  Growth temperature: 37°C
  Growth strain: DH5alpha
  Copy number: High Copy
Gene/Insert
  Gene/Insert name: TCR zeta
  Species: M. musculus (mouse)
  Mutation: ITAM 2, Y to F
  Entrez Gene: Cd247 (a.k.a. 4930549J05Rik, A430104F18Rik, Cd3, Cd3-eta, Cd3-zeta, Cd3h, Cd3z, Cd3zeta, T3z, Tcrk, Tcrz)
  Promoter: CMV
  Cloning method: Restriction Enzyme; 5′ cloning site Unknown (unknown if destroyed)
  Sequencing primers: 5′ CMV-F
Terms and licenses: Academic/Nonprofit Terms; Industry Terms: Not Available to Industry
How to cite: pEGFPN1zetaYF3,4 was a gift from Nicolai van Oers (Addgene plasmid # 109293 ; http://n2t.net/addgene:109293 ; RRID:Addgene_109293)
