[The description below was written by a language model from this plasmid's Addgene catalogue record and pLannotate feature annotations shown in this document.]
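Description:
pEGFPN1zetaYF3,4 is a mammalian expression plasmid built on the Clontech pEGFP-N1 backbone and designed to produce mouse TCR zeta (Cd247, also called CD3 zeta) as a fusion with EGFP at its C-terminus. The sequenced record is about 5.2 kb. The human CMV immediate-early enhancer and promoter drive the Cd247 coding sequence, which sits in the multiple cloning site. A short stretch of residual polylinker separates it from the mammalian codon-optimised EGFP open reading frame, and the SV40 polyadenylation signal terminates the transcript. The exact restriction sites used for cloning are not recorded.

The zeta chain carries tyrosine-to-phenylalanine substitutions in its second ITAM. The "YF3,4" in the name presumably refers to the third and fourth of the ITAM tyrosines in the cytoplasmic tail, although the record does not give residue numbers. ITAM tyrosines are normally phosphorylated by Src-family kinases after TCR engagement. Replacing them with phenylalanine blocks phosphorylation at that motif while leaving the rest of the protein intact. The construct therefore suits studies of how individual zeta ITAMs contribute to TCR signalling, with GFP fluorescence reporting expression and localisation of the mutant chain.

The plasmid is propagated in E. coli from a high-copy pUC-type origin. The Tn5 NeoR/KanR gene serves for selection in both hosts: a bacterial (bla) promoter drives it for kanamycin selection, and the SV40 early promoter with an HSV TK polyadenylation signal allows G418 selection of stable mammalian transfectants. An f1 origin is also present. The short large T antigen, ble and bGH poly(A) fragments in the annotation are most likely incidental backbone matches rather than functional elements.
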