Features (pLannotate 1.2.2; 17 found; start..end, strand, type, name):
      1..304     +  enhancer       CMV enhancer: human cytomegalovirus immediate early enhancer
    305..508     +  promoter       CMV promoter: human cytomegalovirus (CMV) immediate early promoter
    531..576     +  misc_feature   MCS (fragment): multiple cloning site
    577..1068    +  CDS            Cd247: CD3Z_MOUSE - Also known as Cd3z, Tcrz. Experimental evidence at protein level: Swiss-Prot protein existence level 1. Part of the TCR-CD3 complex present on T-lymphocyte cell surface that plays an essential role in adaptive immune response. When antigen presenting cells (APCs) activate T-cell receptor (TCR), TCR- mediated signals are transmitted across the cell membrane by the CD3 chains CD3D, CD3E, CD3G and CD3Z. All CD3 chains contain immunoreceptor tyrosine-based activation motifs (ITAMs) in their cytoplasmic domain. Upon TCR engagement, these motifs become phosphorylated by Src family prote
   1069..1097    +  misc_feature   MCS (fragment): multiple cloning site
   1105..1824    +  CDS            EGFP: the original enhanced GFP (Yang et al., 1996) mammalian codon-optimized
   1841..1924    +  CDS            large T antigen (fragment): large T antigen from SV40 (simian virus 40)
   1947..2068    +  polyA_signal   SV40 poly(A) signal: SV40 polyadenylation signal
   2102..2530    -  rep_origin     f1 ori (sequence partly withheld): f1 bacteriophage origin of replication; arrow indicates direction of (+) strand synthesis
   2557..2661    +  promoter       AmpR promoter: bla
   2663..3020    +  promoter       SV40 promoter: SV40 enhancer and early promoter
   3055..3849    +  CDS            NeoR/KanR: aminoglycoside phosphotransferase from Tn5; aph(3')-II (or nptII); confers resistance to neomycin, kanamycin, and G418 (Geneticin®)
   3870..4022    +  CDS            ble (fragment): BLE_KLEPN - Experimental evidence at protein level: Swiss-Prot protein existence level 1. Binding protein with a strong affinity to the bleomycin family of antibiotics. Binds to CL990; an antimitotic-antibiotic compound. From Klebsiella pneumoniae.
   4081..4128    +  polyA_signal   HSV TK poly(A) signal: herpes simplex virus thymidine kinase polyadenylation signal (Cole and Stacy, 1985)
   4219..4235    -  polyA_signal   bGH poly(A) signal (fragment): bovine growth hormone polyadenylation signal
   4457..5045    +  rep_origin     ori: high-copy-number ColE1/pMB1/pBR322/pUC origin of replication
   5160..5219    +  enhancer       CMV enhancer (fragment): human cytomegalovirus immediate early enhancer
>Addgene plasmid #109293 | pEGFPN1zetaYF3,4 | addgene full sequence | sequence record 211321 | Addgene NGS Result
CGTTACATAACTTACGGTAAATGGCCCGCCTGGCTGACCGCCCAACGACCCCCGCCCATTGACGTCAATA
ATGACGTATGTTCCCATAGTAACGCCAATAGGGACTTTCCATTGACGTCAATGGGTGGAGTATTTACGGT
AAACTGCCCACTTGGCAGTACATCAAGTGTATCATATGCCAAGTACGCCCCCTATTGACGTCAATGACGG
TAAATGGCCCGCCTGGCATTATGCCCAGTACATGACCTTATGGGACTTTCCTACTTGGCAGTACATCTAC
GTATTAGTCATCGCTATTACCATGGTGATGCGGTTTTGGCAGTACATCAATGGGCGTGGATAGCGGTTTG
ACTCACGGGGATTTCCAAGTCTCCACCCCATTGACGTCAATGGGAGTTTGTTTTGGCACCAAAATCAACG
GGACTTTCCAAAATGTCGTAACAACTCCGCCCCATTGACGCAAATGGGCGGTAGGCGTGTACGGTGGGAG
GTCTATATAAGCAGAGCTGGTTTAGTGAACCGTCAGATCCGCTAGCGCTACCGGACTCAGATCTCGAGCT
CAAGCTTCGAATTCTGATGAAGTGGAAAGTGTCTGTTCTCGCCTGCATCCTCCACGTGCGGTTCCCAGGA
GCAGAGGCACAGAGCTTTGGTCTGCTGGATCCCAAACTCTGCTACTTGCTAGATGGAATCCTCTTCATCT
ACGGAGTCATCATCACAGCCCTGTACCTGAGAGCAAAATTCAGCAGGAGTGCAGAGACCGCTGCCAACCT
GCAGGACCCCAACCAGCTCTACAATGAGCTCAATCTAGGGCGAAGAGAGGAATATGACGTCTTGGAGAAG
AAGCGGGCTCGGGATCCAGAGATGGGAGGCAAACAGCAGAGGAGGAGGAACCCCCAGGAAGGCGTATTCA
ATGCACTGCAGAAAGACAAGATGGCAGAAGCCTTCAGTGAGATCGGCACAAAAGGCGAGAGGCGGAGAGG
CAAGGGGCACGATGGCCTTTACCAGGGTCTCAGCACTGCCACCAAGGACACCTATGATGCCCTGCATATG
CAGACCCTGGCCCCTCGCACGGTACCGCGGGCCCGGGATCCACCGGTCGCCACCATGGTGAGCAAGGGCG
AGGAGCTGTTCACCGGGGTGGTGCCCATCCTGGTCGAGCTGGACGGCGACGTAAACGGCCACAAGTTCAG
CGTGTCCGGCGAGGGCGAGGGCGATGCCACCTACGGCAAGCTGACCCTGAAGTTCATCTGCACCACCGGC
AAGCTGCCCGTGCCCTGGCCCACCCTCGTGACCACCCTGACCTACGGCGTGCAGTGCTTCAGCCGCTACC
CCGACCACATGAAGCAGCACGACTTCTTCAAGTCCGCCATGCCCGAAGGCTACGTCCAGGAGCGCACCAT
CTTCTTCAAGGACGACGGCAACTACAAGACCCGCGCCGAGGTGAAGTTCGAGGGCGACACCCTGGTGAAC
CGCATCGAGCTGAAGGGCATCGACTTCAAGGAGGACGGCAACATCCTGGGGCACAAGCTGGAGTACAACT
ACAACAGCCACAACGTCTATATCATGGCCGACAAGCAGAAGAACGGCATCAAGGTGAACTTCAAGATCCG
CCACAACATCGAGGACGGCAGCGTGCAGCTCGCCGACCACTACCAGCAGAACACCCCCATCGGCGACGGC
CCCGTGCTGCTGCCCGACAACCACTACCTGAGCACCCAGTCCGCCCTGAGCAAAGACCCCAACGAGAAGC
GCGATCACATGGTCCTGCTGGAGTTCGTGACCGCCGCCGGGATCACTCTCGGCATGGACGAGCTGTACAA
GTAAAGCGGCCGCGACTCTAGATCATAATCAGCCATACCACATTTGTAGAGGTTTTACTTGCTTTAAAAA
ACCTCCCACACCTCCCCCTGAACCTGAAACATAAAATGAATGCAATTGTTGTTGTTAACTTGTTTATTGC
AGCTTATAATGGTTACAAATAAAGCAATAGCATCACAAATTTCACAAATAAAGCATTTTTTTCACTGCAT
TCTAGTTGTGGTTTGTCCAAACTCATCAATGTATCTTAAGGCGTAAATTGTAAGCGTTAATATTTTGTTA
AAATTCGCGTTAAATTTTTGTTAAATCAGCTCATTTTTTAACCAATAGGCCGAAATCGGCAAAATCCCTT
ATAAATCAAAAGAATAGACCGAGATAGGGT
[37 nt withheld, positions 2201-2237]
AAAGAACGTGGACTCCAACGTCAAAGG
[49 nt withheld, positions 2265-2313]
T
[91 nt withheld, positions 2315-2405]
G
[124 nt withheld, positions 2407-2530]
CAGGTGGCACTTTTCGGGGAAATGTGCGCGGAACCCCTATTTGTTTATTTTTCTAAATACATTCAAATAT
GTATCCGCTCATGAGACAATAACCCTGATAAATGCTTCAATAATATTGAAAAAGGAAGAGTCCTGAGGCG
GAAAGAACCAGCTGTGGAATGTGTGTCAGTTAGGGTGTGGAAAGTCCCCAGGCTCCCCAGCAGGCAGAAG
TATGCAAAGCATGCATCTCAATTAGTCAGCAACCAGGTGTGGAAAGTCCCCAGGCTCCCCAGCAGGCAGA
AGTATGCAAAGCATGCATCTCAATTAGTCAGCAACCATAGTCCCGCCCCTAACTCCGCCCATCCCGCCCC
TAACTCCGCCCAGTTCCGCCCATTCTCCGCCCCATGGCTGACTAATTTTTTTTATTTATGCAGAGGCCGA
GGCCGCCTCGGCCTCTGAGCTATTCCAGAAGTAGTGAGGAGGCTTTTTTGGAGGCCTAGGCTTTTGCAAA
GATCGATCAAGAGACAGGATGAGGATCGTTTCGCATGATTGAACAAGATGGATTGCACGCAGGTTCTCCG
GCCGCTTGGGTGGAGAGGCTATTCGGCTATGACTGGGCACAACAGACAATCGGCTGCTCTGATGCCGCCG
TGTTCCGGCTGTCAGCGCAGGGGCGCCCGGTTCTTTTTGTCAAGACCGACCTGTCCGGTGCCCTGAATGA
ACTGCAAGACGAGGCAGCGCGGCTATCGTGGCTGGCCACGACGGGCGTTCCTTGCGCAGCTGTGCTCGAC
GTTGTCACTGAAGCGGGAAGGGACTGGCTGCTATTGGGCGAAGTGCCGGGGCAGGATCTCCTGTCATCTC
ACCTTGCTCCTGCCGAGAAAGTATCCATCATGGCTGATGCAATGCGGCGGCTGCATACGCTTGATCCGGC
TACCTGCCCATTCGACCACCAAGCGAAACATCGCATCGAGCGAGCACGTACTCGGATGGAAGCCGGTCTT
GTCGATCAGGATGATCTGGACGAAGAGCATCAGGGGCTCGCGCCAGCCGAACTGTTCGCCAGGCTCAAGG
CGAGCATGCCCGACGGCGAGGATCTCGTCGTGACCCATGGCGATGCCTGCTTGCCGAATATCATGGTGGA
AAATGGCCGCTTTTCTGGATTCATCGACTGTGGCCGGCTGGGTGTGGCGGACCGCTATCAGGACATAGCG
TTGGCTACCCGTGATATTGCTGAAGAGCTTGGCGGCGAATGGGCTGACCGCTTCCTCGTGCTTTACGGTA
TCGCCGCTCCCGATTCGCAGCGCATCGCCTTCTATCGCCTTCTTGACGAGTTCTTCTGAGCGGGACTCTG
GGGTTCGAAATGACCGACCAAGCGACGCCCAACCTGCCATCACGAGATTTCGATTCCACCGCCGCCTTCT
ATGAAAGGTTGGGCTTCGGAATCGTTTTCCGGGACGCCGGCTGGATGATCCTCCAGCGCGGGGATCTCAT
GCTGGAGTTCTTCGCCCACCCTAGGGGGAGGCTAACTGAAACACGGAAGGAGACAATACCGGAAGGAACC
CGCGCTATGACGGCAATAAAAAGACAGAATAAAACGCACGGTGTTGGGTCGTTTGTTCATAAACGCGGGG
TTCGGTCCCAGGGCTGGCACTCTGTCGATACCCCACCGAGACCCCATTGGGGCCAATACGCCCGCGTTTC
TTCCTTTTCCCCACCCCACCCCCCAAGTTCGGGTGAAGGCCCAGGGCTCGCAGCCAACGTCGGGGCGGCA
GGCCCTGCCATAGCCTCAGGTTACTCATATATACTTTAGATTGATTTAAAACTTCATTTTTAATTTAAAA
GGATCTAGGTGAAGATCCTTTTTGATAATCTCATGACCAAAATCCCTTAACGTGAGTTTTCGTTCCACTG
AGCGTCAGACCCCGTAGAAAAGATCAAAGGATCTTCTTGAGATCCTTTTTTTCTGCGCGTAATCTGCTGC
TTGCAAACAAAAAAACCACCGCTACCAGCGGTGGTTTGTTTGCCGGATCAAGAGCTACCAACTCTTTTTC
CGAAGGTAACTGGCTTCAGCAGAGCGCAGATACCAAATACTGTTCTTCTAGTGTAGCCGTAGTTAGGCCA
CCACTTCAAGAACTCTGTAGCACCGCCTACATACCTCGCTCTGCTAATCCTGTTACCAGTGGCTGCTGCC
AGTGGCGATAAGTCGTGTCTTACCGGGTTGGACTCAAGACGATAGTTACCGGATAAGGCGCAGCGGTCGG
GCTGAACGGGGGGTTCGTGCACACAGCCCAGCTTGGAGCGAACGACCTACACCGAACTGAGATACCTACA
GCGTGAGCTATGAGAAAGCGCCACGCTTCCCGAAGGGAGAAAGGCGGACAGGTATCCGGTAAGCGGCAGG
GTCGGAACAGGAGAGCGCACGAGGGAGCTTCCAGGGGGAAACGCCTGGTATCTTTATAGTCCTGTCGGGT
TTCGCCACCTCTGACTTGAGCGTCGATTTTTGTGATGCTCGTCAGGGGGGCGGAGCCTATGGAAAAACGC
CAGCAACGCGGCCTTTTTACGGTTCCTGGCCTTTTGCTGGCCTTTTGCTCACATGTTCTTTCCTGCGTTA
TCCCCTGATTCTGTGGATAACCGTATTACCGCCATGCATTAGTTATTAATAGTAATCAATTACGGGGTCA
TTAGTTCATAGCCCATATATGGAGTTCCG
